Addgene plasmid #61767: pC-G418-YR
Purpose: Yeast recombinational cloning compatible Agrobacterium tumefaciens ternary vector containing nptII (neomycin phosphotransferase II) selectable marker on transfer DNA (TDNA).
Depositing lab: Ken Haynes. Depositing organization: University of Exeter. Publication: Exploitation of sulfonylurea resistance marker and non-homologous end joining mutants for functional analysis in Zymoseptoria tritici. Sidhu YS, Cairns TC, Chaudhari YK, Usher J, Talbot NJ, Studholme DJ, Csukai M, Haynes K. Fungal Genet Biol. 2015 Jun;79:102-9. doi: 10.1016/j.fgb.2015.04.015. PubMed 26092796.
Backbone
  Vector backbone: pCAMBIA-0380
  Backbone manufacturer: CAMBIA
  Backbone size w/o insert (bp): 6812
  Total vector size (bp): 10768
  Modifications to backbone: The hygromycin gene in ternary vector pC-HYG-YR (Addgene plasmid# 61765) was replaced with nptII gene (Geneticin/G418 resistance) to construct pC-G418-YR.
  Vector type: Ternary vector for Agrobacterium mediated transformation of fungi
  Selectable markers: Neomycin (select with G418), URA3
Growth in bacteria
  Bacterial resistance: Kanamycin, 50 μg/mL
  Growth temperature: 37°C
  Growth strain: DH5alpha
  Copy number: High Copy
Gene/Insert 1
  Gene/Insert name: nptII gene (alt name: Geneticin or G418 resistance gene)
  Species: E. coli
  Insert size (bp): 795
  Promoter: trpC promoter
  Cloning method: Restriction Enzyme; 5′ cloning site EcoRI (not destroyed); 3′ cloning site HindIII (not destroyed)
  Sequencing primers: 5′ LB-F1 (5'-gtggtgtaaacaaattgacgc-3'); 3′ RB-F1 (5'-ggataaaccttttcacgccc-3')
Gene/Insert 2
  Gene/Insert name: 2 micron origin or replication and URA3 gene for S. cerevisiae
  Species: S. cerevisiae (budding yeast)
  Insert size (bp): 2487
  GenBank ID: KC562906.1
  Cloning method: Restriction Enzyme; 5′ cloning site SacII (not destroyed); 3′ cloning site SacII (not destroyed)
  Sequencing primers: 5′ ccgcggTTAGTTTTGCTGGCCGCATC; 3′ ccgcggCGCTTCCACAAACATTGCTC
Resource information
  A portion of this plasmid was derived from a plasmid made by: nptII gene (Geneticin/G418 resistance) was cloned from pCGEN
Terms and licenses: Academic/Nonprofit Terms; Industry Terms: Not Available to Industry
Depositor comments: Jason Rudd, (Rothamsted research UK) provided Agrobacterium tumfaciens vector pCGEN (pCAMBIA-0380 backbone with nptII gene under Neurospora crassa gpd promoter). NptII (neomycin phosphotransferase II) gene from pCGEN was recombined into pC-HYG-YR (Addgene plasmid# 61765) through yeast recombineering to replace hygromycin gene and create pC-G418-YR. Restriction sites EcoRI and HindIII can be used to linearise the vector inside left (LB) and right (RB) borders of the TDNA. Note that the trpC promoter and nptII sequences are present within the EcoRI and HindII cloning sites. See Supplementary Fig. S1. of associated publication for schematic of single step assembly of gene deletion ternary vectors using yeast recombinational cloning. Please note that the Addgene verified sequence identified a transposase in the backbone (7145-8353 bp).
How to cite: pC-G418-YR was a gift from Ken Haynes (Addgene plasmid # 61767 ; http://n2t.net/addgene:61767 ; RRID:Addgene_61767)
