[The description below was written by a language model from this plasmid's Addgene catalogue record.]
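Description:
pC-G418-YR is a ternary vector for Agrobacterium tumefaciens-mediated transformation of fungi, built on the pCAMBIA-0380 backbone and about 10.8 kb in total. "Ternary" refers to its ability to be maintained in three hosts: Escherichia coli, where it is a high-copy plasmid selected with kanamycin; A. tumefaciens, which delivers the T-DNA; and Saccharomyces cerevisiae. A roughly 2.5 kb fragment carrying the 2 micron origin of replication and the URA3 auxotrophic marker was inserted at a SacII site in the backbone to support episomal replication and selection in yeast.

The T-DNA, delimited by left and right borders, carries the 795 bp E. coli nptII (neomycin phosphotransferase II) gene, which confers Geneticin/G418 resistance on transformed fungi. The catalogue lists the trpC promoter as driving it. The depositor notes, however, that the source plasmid pCGEN expressed nptII from a Neurospora crassa gpd promoter, and the record does not resolve this difference. The vector was derived from the sister plasmid pC-HYG-YR by replacing its hygromycin resistance gene with nptII through yeast recombineering. EcoRI and HindIII sites allow linearisation inside the T-DNA borders, although the promoter and nptII sequences lie between these two sites.

The linearised vector can be co-transformed into yeast with overlapping fragments, so that homologous recombination assembles gene deletion or other targeting constructs in a single step. The associated work applied this to functional analysis in the wheat pathogen Zymoseptoria tritici. Repository sequencing also found a transposase insertion in the backbone.
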