>Addgene plasmid #61767 | pC-G418-YR | addgene partial sequence | sequence record 111137 | LB-F1 5'-gtggtgtaaacaaattgacgc-3'
TGCGGACGTTTTTAATGTACTGAATTAACGCCGAATTAATTCCTAGGCCACCATGTTGGGCCCGGCGCGC
CGAATTCGAGCTCGGTACCCAACTGATATTGAAGGAGCATTTTTTGGGCTTGGCTGGAGCTAGTGGAGGT
CAACAATGAATGCCTATTTTGGTTTAGTCGTCCAGGCGGTGAGCACAAAATTTGTGTCGTTTGACAAGAT
GGTTCATTTAGGCAACTGGTCAGATCAGCCCCACTTGTAGCAGTAGCGGCGGCGCTCGAAGTGTGACTCT
TATTAGCAGACAGGAACGAGGACATTATTATCATCTGCTGCTTGGTGCACGATAACTTGGTGCGTTTGTC
AAGCAAGGTAAGTGGACGACCCGGTCATACCTTCTTAAGTTCGCCCTTCCTCCCTTTATTTCAGATTCAA
TCTGACTTACCTATTCTACCCAAGCATCCAAATGATTGAACAAGATGGATTGCACGCAGGTTCTCCGGCC
GCTTGGGTGGAGAGGCTATTCGGCTATGACTGGGCACAACAGACAATCGGCTGCTCTGATGCCGCCGTGT
TCCGGCTGTCAGCGCAGGGGCGCCCGGTTCTTTTTGTCAAGACCGACCTGTCCGGTGCCCTGAATGAACT
GCAAGACGAGGCAGCGCGGCTATCGTGGCTGGCCACGACGGGCGTTCCTTGCGCAGCTGTGCTCGACGTT
GTCACTGAAGCGGGAAGGGACTGGCTGCTATTGGGCGAAGTGCCGGGGCAGGATCTCCTGTCATCTCACC
TTGCTCCTGCCGAGAAAGTATCCATCATGGCTGATGCAATGCGGCGGCTGCATACGCTTGATCCGGCTAC
CTGCCCATTCGACCACCAAGCGAAACATCGCATCGAGCGAGCACGTACTCGGATGGAAGCCGGTCTTGTC
GATCAGGATGATCTGGACGAAGAACATCAGGGGCTCGCGC
