>Addgene plasmid #61767 | pC-G418-YR | addgene partial sequence | sequence record 111140 | NOSterm-R 5'-attgccaaatgtttgaacga-3'
TATTCACACGTGGTGGTGGTGGTGGTGGCTAGCGTTAACACTAGTCAGATCTACCATGGTGGACTCCTCT
TAAAGCTTGCATGCCTGCAGGTCGACTCTAGAGGATCCCCAACTGGTTCCCGGTCGGCATCTACTATCAT
CATGCAACATGCATGTACTGTCTGATGTATTAAGAGTATAGGGGTCAACAACTAGAGTGTCTGACAGGTA
TATCTAGCAGTTTGATTTGACCATTCTTTTATTAAAACACTGTAACCCGCAACGAAGAACTCCTCCGCTT
CAAGTCAAGAATGCGCATATGTGCGTAAAATCGACAAGCCCGGCGGCATTCCACCGAGCAGGGTATTGCC
TTTGGCACTTTACGTGCGCAGAGGAGCCTGAATGTTGAGTGGAATGATTCAGAAGAACTCGTCAAGAAGG
CGATAGAAGGCGATGCGCTGCGAATCGGGAGCGGCGATACCGTAAAGCACGAGGAAGCGGTCAGCCCATT
CGCCGCCAAGTTCTTCAGCAATATCACGGGTAGCCAACGCTATGTCCTGATAGCGGTCCCCCACACCCAG
CCGGCCACAGTCGATGAATCCAGAAAAGCGGCCATTTTCCACCATGATATTCGGCAAGCAGGCATCGCCA
TGGGTCACGACGAGATCCTCGCCGTCGGGCATGCTCGCCTTGAGCCTGGCGAACAGTTCGGCTGGCGCGA
GCCCCTGATGTTCTTCGTCCAGATCATCCTGATCGACAAGACCGGCTTCCATCCGAGTACGTGCTCGCTC
GATGCGATGTTTCGCTTGGTGGTCGAATGGGCAGGTAGCCGGATCAAGCGTATGCAGCCGCCGCATTGCA
TCAGCCATGATGGATACTTTC
