LOCUS       Exported 12108 bp ds-DNA circular SYN 27-JUL-2022
DEFINITION  Yeast recombinational cloning compatible Agrobacterium tumefaciens
            ternary vector containing nptII (neomycin phosphotransferase II)
            selectable marker on transfer DNA (TDNA)..
ACCESSION   .
VERSION     .
KEYWORDS    pC-G418-YR
SOURCE      synthetic DNA construct
  ORGANISM  synthetic DNA construct
REFERENCE   1 (bases 1 to 12108)
  AUTHORS   Sidhu YS, Cairns TC, Chaudhari YK, Usher J, Talbot NJ, Studholme DJ,
            Csukai M, Haynes K
  TITLE     Exploitation of sulfonylurea resistance marker and non-homologous
            end joining mutants for functional analysis in Zymoseptoria tritici.
  JOURNAL   Fungal Genet Biol. 2015 Jun;79:102-9. doi:
            10.1016/j.fgb.2015.04.015.
  PUBMED    26092796
REFERENCE   2 (bases 1 to 12108)
  AUTHORS   .
  TITLE     Direct Submission
  JOURNAL   Exported Jul 27, 2022 from SnapGene Server 1.1.58
            http://www.snapgene.com
FEATURES             Location/Qualifiers
     source          1..12108
                     /organism="synthetic DNA construct"
                     /mol_type="other DNA"
     misc_feature    1..25
                     /label=LB T-DNA repeat
                     /note="left border repeat from nopaline C58 T-DNA"
     CDS             508..1302
                     /codon_start=1
                     /gene="aph(3')-II (or nptII)"
                     /product="aminoglycoside phosphotransferase from Tn5"
                     /label=NeoR/KanR
                     /note="confers resistance to neomycin, kanamycin, and G418
                     (Geneticin(R))"
                     /translation="MIEQDGLHAGSPAAWVERLFGYDWAQQTIGCSDAAVFRLSAQGRP
                     VLFVKTDLSGALNELQDEAARLSWLATTGVPCAAVLDVVTEAGRDWLLLGEVPGQDLLS
                     SHLAPAEKVSIMADAMRRLHTLDPATCPFDHQAKHRIERARTRMEAGLVDQDDLDEEHQ
                     GLAPAELFARLKASMPDGEDLVVTHGDACLPNIMVENGRFSGFIDCGRLGVGDRYQDIA
                     LATRDIAEELGGEWADRFLVLYGIAAPDSQRIAFYRLLDEFF"
     primer_bind     complement(562..581)
                     /label=Neo-R
                     /note="Neomycin resistance gene, reverse primer"
     primer_bind     1172..1191
                     /label=Neo-F
                     /note="Neomycin resistance gene, forward primer"
     CDS             1674..1691
                     /codon_start=1
                     /product="6xHis affinity tag"
                     /label=6xHis
                     /translation="HHHHHH"
     terminator      1726..1978
                     /label=NOS terminator
                     /note="nopaline synthase terminator and poly(A) signal"
     misc_feature    2000..2024
                     /label=RB T-DNA repeat
                     /note="right border repeat from nopaline C58 T-DNA"
     CDS             3325..3954
                     /codon_start=1
                     /product="stability protein from the Pseudomonas plasmid
                     pVS1 (Heeb et al., 2000)"
                     /label=pVS1 StaA
                     /translation="MKVIAVLNQKGGSGKTTIATHLARALQLAGADVLLVDSDPQGSAR
                     DWAAVREDQPLTVVGIDRPTIDRDVKAIGRRDFVVIDGAPQAADLAVSAIKAADFVLIP
                     VQPSPYDIWATADLVELVKQRIEVTDGRLQAAFVVSRAIKGTRIGGEVAEALAGYELPI
                     LESRITQRVSYPGTAAAGTTVLESEPEGDAAREVQALAAEIKSKLI"
     CDS             4383..5456
                     /codon_start=1
                     /product="replication protein from the Pseudomonas plasmid
                     pVS1 (Heeb et al., 2000)"
                     /label=pVS1 RepA
                     /translation="MSGRKPSGPVQIGAALGDDLVEKLKAAQAAQRQRIEAEARPGESW
                     QAAADRIRKESRQPPAAGAPSIRKPPKGDEQPDFFVPMLYDVGTRDSRSIMDVAVFRLS
                     KRDRRAGEVIRYELPDGHVEVSAGPAGMASVWDYDLVLMAVSHLTESMNRYREGKGDKP
                     GRVFRPHVADVLKFCRRADGGKQKDDLVETCIRLNTTHVAMQRTKKAKNGRLVTVSEGE
                     ALISRYKIVKSETGRPEYIEIELADWMYREITEGKNPDVLTVHPDYFLIDPGIGRFLYR
                     LARRAAGKAEARWLFKTIYERSGSAGEFKKFCFTVRKLIGSNDLPEYDLKEEAGQAGPI
                     LVMRYRNLIEGEASAGS"
     rep_origin      5522..5716
                     /label=pVS1 oriV
                     /note="origin of replication for the Pseudomonas plasmid
                     pVS1 (Heeb et al., 2000)"
     primer_bind     complement(5952..5974)
                     /label=pGEX 3'
                     /note="pGEX vectors, reverse primer"
     misc_feature    6060..6200
                     /label=bom
                     /note="basis of mobility region from pBR322"
     primer_bind     6115..6134
                     /label=pRS-marker
                     /note="pRS vectors, use to sequence yeast selectable
                     marker"
     primer_bind     complement(6215..6232)
                     /label=L4440
                     /note="L4440 vector, forward primer"
     rep_origin      complement(6386..6974)
                     /direction=LEFT
                     /label=ori
                     /note="high-copy-number ColE1/pMB1/pBR322/pUC origin of
                     replication"
     primer_bind     complement(6466..6485)
                     /label=pBR322ori-F
                     /note="pBR322 origin, forward primer"
     CDS             complement(8399..9193)
                     /codon_start=1
                     /gene="aphA-3"
                     /product="aminoglycoside phosphotransferase"
                     /label=KanR
                     /note="confers resistance to kanamycin"
                     /translation="MAKMRISPELKKLIEKYRCVKDTEGMSPAKVYKLVGENENLYLKM
                     TDSRYKGTTYDVEREKDMMLWLEGKLPVPKVLHFERHDGWSNLLMSEADGVLCSEEYED
                     EQSPEKIIELYAECIRLFHSIDISDCPYTNSLDSRLAELDYLLNNDLADVDCENWEEDT
                     PFKDPRELYDFLKTEKPEEELVFSHGDLGDSNIFVKDGKVSGFIDLGRSGRADKWYDIA
                     FCVRSIREDIGEEQYVELFFDLLGIKPDWEKIKYYILLDELF"
     CDS             complement(9380..10183)
                     /codon_start=1
                     /gene="S. cerevisiae URA3"
                     /product="orotidine-5'-phosphate decarboxylase, required
                     for uracil biosynthesis"
                     /label=URA3
                     /note="yeast auxotrophic marker, counterselectable with
                     5-fluoroorotic acid (5-FOA)"
                     /translation="MSKATYKERAATHPSPVAAKLFNIMHEKQTNLCASLDVRTTKELL
                     ELVEALGPKICLLKTHVDILTDFSMEGTVKPLKALSAKYNFLLFEDRKFADIGNTVKLQ
                     YSAGVYRIAEWADITNAHGVVGPGIVSGLKQAAEEVTKEPRGLLMLAELSCKGSLSTGE
                     YTKGTVDIAKSDKDFVIGFIAQRDMGGRDEGYDWLIMTPGVGLDDKGDALGQQYRTVDD
                     VVSTGSDIIIVGRGLFAKGRDAKVEGERYRKAGWEAYLRRCGQQN"
     promoter        complement(10184..10399)
                     /gene="S. cerevisiae URA3"
                     /label=URA3 promoter
ORIGIN
        1 tggcaggata tattgtggtg taaacaaatt gacgcttaga caacttaata acacattgcg
       61 gacgttttta atgtactgaa ttaacgccga attaattcct aggccaccat gttgggcccg
      121 gcgcgccgaa ttcgagctcg gtacccaact gatattgaag gagcattttt tgggcttggc
      181 tggagctagt ggaggtcaac aatgaatgcc tattttggtt tagtcgtcca ggcggtgagc
      241 acaaaatttg tgtcgtttga caagatggtt catttaggca actggtcaga tcagccccac
      301 ttgtagcagt agcggcggcg ctcgaagtgt gactcttatt agcagacagg aacgaggaca
      361 ttattatcat ctgctgcttg gtgcacgata acttggtgcg tttgtcaagc aaggtaagtg
      421 gacgacccgg tcataccttc ttaagttcgc ccttcctccc tttatttcag attcaatctg
      481 acttacctat tctacccaag catccaaatg attgaacaag atggattgca cgcaggttct
      541 ccggccgctt gggtggagag gctattcggc tatgactggg cacaacagac aatcggctgc
      601 tctgatgccg ccgtgttccg gctgtcagcg caggggcgcc cggttctttt tgtcaagacc
      661 gacctgtccg gtgccctgaa tgaactgcaa gacgaggcag cgcggctatc gtggctggcc
      721 acgacgggcg ttccttgcgc agctgtgctc gacgttgtca ctgaagcggg aagggactgg
      781 ctgctattgg gcgaagtgcc ggggcaggat ctcctgtcat ctcaccttgc tcctgccgag
      841 aaagtatcca tcatggctga tgcaatgcgg cggctgcata cgcttgatcc ggctacctgc
      901 ccattcgacc accaagcgaa acatcgcatc gagcgagcac gtactcggat ggaagccggt
      961 cttgtcgatc aggatgatct ggacgaagaa catcaggggc tcgcgccagc cgaactgttc
     1021 gccaggctca aggcgagcat gcccgacggc gaggatctcg tcgtgaccca tggcgatgcc
     1081 tgcttgccga atatcatggt ggaaaatggc cgcttttctg gattcatcga ctgtggccgg
     1141 ctgggtgtgg gggaccgcta tcaggacata gcgttggcta cccgtgatat tgctgaagaa
     1201 cttggcggcg aatgggctga ccgcttcctc gtgctttacg gtatcgccgc tcccgattcg
     1261 cagcgcatcg ccttctatcg ccttcttgac gagttcttct gaatcattcc actcaacatt
     1321 caggctcctc tgcgcacgta aagtgccaaa ggcaataccc tgctcggtgg aatgccgccg
     1381 ggcttgtcga ttttacgcac atatgcgcat tcttgacttg aagcggagga gttcttcgtt
     1441 gcgggttaca gtgttttaat aaaagaatgg tcaaatcaaa ctgctagata tacctgtcag
     1501 acactctagt tgttgacccc tatactctta atacatcaga cagtacatgc atgttgcatg
     1561 atgatagtag atgccgaccg ggaaccagtt ggggatcctc tagagtcgac ctgcaggcat
     1621 gcaagcttta agaggagtcc accatggtag atctgactag tgttaacgct agccaccacc
     1681 accaccacca cgtgtgaatt acaggtgacc agctcgaatt tccccgatcg ttcaaacatt
     1741 tggcaataaa gtttcttaag attgaatcct gttgccggtc ttgcgatgat tatcatataa
     1801 tttctgttga attacgttaa gcatgtaata attaacatgt aatgcatgac gttatttatg
     1861 agatgggttt ttatgattag agtcccgcaa ttatacattt aatacgcgat agaaaacaaa
     1921 atatagcgcg caaactagga taaattatcg cgcgcggtgt catctatgtt actagatcgg
     1981 gaattaaact atcagtgttt gacaggatat attggcgggt aaacctaaga gaaaagagcg
     2041 tttattagaa taatcggata tttaaaaggg cgtgaaaagg tttatccgtt cgtccatttg
     2101 tatgtgcatg ccaaccacag ggttcccctc gggatcaaag tactttgatc caacccctcc
     2161 gctgctatag tgcagtcggc ttctgacgtt cagtgcagcc gtcttctgaa aacgacatgt
     2221 cgcacaagtc ctaagttacg cgacaggctg ccgccctgcc cttttcctgg cgttttcttg
     2281 tcgcgtgttt tagtcgcata aagtagaata cttgcgacta gaaccggaga cattacgcca
     2341 tgaacaagag cgccgccgct ggcctgctgg gctatgcccg cgtcagcacc gacgaccagg
     2401 acttgaccaa ccaacgggcc gaactgcacg cggccggctg caccaagctg ttttccgaga
     2461 agatcaccgg caccaggcgc gaccgcccgg agctggccag gatgcttgac cacctacgcc
     2521 ctggcgacgt tgtgacagtg accaggctag accgcctggc ccgcagcacc cgcgacctac
     2581 tggacattgc cgagcgcatc caggaggccg gcgcgggcct gcgtagcctg gcagagccgt
     2641 gggccgacac caccacgccg gccggccgca tggtgttgac cgtgttcgcc ggcattgccg
     2701 agttcgagcg ttccctaatc atcgaccgca cccggagcgg gcgcgaggcc gccaaggccc
     2761 gaggcgtgaa gtttggcccc cgccctaccc tcaccccggc acagatcgcg cacgcccgcg
     2821 agctgatcga ccaggaaggc cgcaccgtga aagaggcggc tgcactgctt ggcgtgcatc
     2881 gctcgaccct gtaccgcgca cttgagcgca gcgaggaagt gacgcccacc gaggccaggc
     2941 ggcgcggtgc cttccgtgag gacgcattga ccgaggccga cgccctggcg gccgccgaga
     3001 atgaacgcca agaggaacaa gcatgaaacc gcaccaggac ggccaggacg aaccgttttt
     3061 cattaccgaa gagatcgagg cggagatgat cgcggccggg tacgtgttcg agccgcccgc
     3121 gcacgtctca accgtgcggc tgcatgaaat cctggccggt ttgtctgatg ccaagctggc
     3181 ggcctggccg gccagcttgg ccgctgaaga aaccgagcgc cgccgtctaa aaaggtgatg
     3241 tgtatttgag taaaacagct tgcgtcatgc ggtcgctgcg tatatgatgc gatgagtaaa
     3301 taaacaaata cgcaagggga acgcatgaag gttatcgctg tacttaacca gaaaggcggg
     3361 tcaggcaaga cgaccatcgc aacccatcta gcccgcgccc tgcaactcgc cggggccgat
     3421 gttctgttag tcgattccga tccccagggc agtgcccgcg attgggcggc cgtgcgggaa
     3481 gatcaaccgc taaccgttgt cggcatcgac cgcccgacga ttgaccgcga cgtgaaggcc
     3541 atcggccggc gcgacttcgt agtgatcgac ggagcgcccc aggcggcgga cttggctgtg
     3601 tccgcgatca aggcagccga cttcgtgctg attccggtgc agccaagccc ttacgacata
     3661 tgggccaccg ccgacctggt ggagctggtt aagcagcgca ttgaggtcac ggatggaagg
     3721 ctacaagcgg cctttgtcgt gtcgcgggcg atcaaaggca cgcgcatcgg cggtgaggtt
     3781 gccgaggcgc tggccgggta cgagctgccc attcttgagt cccgtatcac gcagcgcgtg
     3841 agctacccag gcactgccgc cgccggcaca accgttcttg aatcagaacc cgagggcgac
     3901 gctgcccgcg aggtccaggc gctggccgct gaaattaaat caaaactcat ttgagttaat
     3961 gaggtaaaga gaaaatgagc aaaagcacaa acacgctaag tgccggccgt ccgagcgcac
     4021 gcagcagcaa ggctgcaacg ttggccagcc tggcagacac gccagccatg aagcgggtca
     4081 actttcagtt gccggcggag gatcacacca agctgaagat gtacgcggta cgccaaggca
     4141 agaccattac cgagctgcta tctgaataca tcgcgcagct accagagtaa atgagcaaat
     4201 gaataaatga gtagatgaat tttagcggct aaaggaggcg gcatggaaaa tcaagaacaa
     4261 ccaggcaccg acgccgtgga atgccccatg tgtggaggaa cgggcggttg gccaggcgta
     4321 agcggctggg ttgcctgccg gccctgcaat ggcactggaa cccccaagcc cgaggaatcg
     4381 gcgtgagcgg tcgcaaacca tccggcccgg tacaaatcgg cgcggcgctg ggtgatgacc
     4441 tggtggagaa gttgaaggcc gcgcaggccg cccagcggca acgcatcgag gcagaagcac
     4501 gccccggtga atcgtggcaa gcggccgctg atcgaatccg caaagaatcc cggcaaccgc
     4561 cggcagccgg tgcgccgtcg attaggaagc cgcccaaggg cgacgagcaa ccagattttt
     4621 tcgttccgat gctctatgac gtgggcaccc gcgatagtcg cagcatcatg gacgtggccg
     4681 ttttccgtct gtcgaagcgt gaccgacgag ctggcgaggt gatccgctac gagcttccag
     4741 acgggcacgt agaggtttcc gcagggccgg ccggcatggc cagtgtgtgg gattacgacc
     4801 tggtactgat ggcggtttcc catctaaccg aatccatgaa ccgataccgg gaagggaagg
     4861 gagacaagcc cggccgcgtg ttccgtccac acgttgcgga cgtactcaag ttctgccggc
     4921 gagccgatgg cggaaagcag aaagacgacc tggtagaaac ctgcattcgg ttaaacacca
     4981 cgcacgttgc catgcagcgt acgaagaagg ccaagaacgg ccgcctggtg acggtatccg
     5041 agggtgaagc cttgattagc cgctacaaga tcgtaaagag cgaaaccggg cggccggagt
     5101 acatcgagat cgagctagct gattggatgt accgcgagat cacagaaggc aagaacccgg
     5161 acgtgctgac ggttcacccc gattactttt tgatcgatcc cggcatcggc cgttttctct
     5221 accgcctggc acgccgcgcc gcaggcaagg cagaagccag atggttgttc aagacgatct
     5281 acgaacgcag tggcagcgcc ggagagttca agaagttctg tttcaccgtg cgcaagctga
     5341 tcgggtcaaa tgacctgccg gagtacgatt tgaaggagga ggcggggcag gctggcccga
     5401 tcctagtcat gcgctaccgc aacctgatcg agggcgaagc atccgccggt tcctaatgta
     5461 cggagcagat gctagggcaa attgccctag caggggaaaa aggtcgaaaa ggtctctttc
     5521 ctgtggatag cacgtacatt gggaacccaa agccgtacat tgggaaccgg aacccgtaca
     5581 ttgggaaccc aaagccgtac attgggaacc ggtcacacat gtaagtgact gatataaaag
     5641 agaaaaaagg cgatttttcc gcctaaaact ctttaaaact tattaaaact cttaaaaccc
     5701 gcctggcctg tgcataactg tctggccagc gcacagccga agagctgcaa aaagcgccta
     5761 cccttcggtc gctgcgctcc ctacgccccg ccgcttcgcg tcggcctatc gcggccgctg
     5821 gccgctcaaa aatggctggc ctacggccag gcaatctacc agggcgcgga caagccgcgc
     5881 cgtcgccact cgaccgccgg cgcccacatc aaggcaccct gcctcgcgcg tttcggtgat
     5941 gacggtgaaa acctctgaca catgcagctc ccggagacgg tcacagcttg tctgtaagcg
     6001 gatgccggga gcagacaagc ccgtcagggc gcgtcagcgg gtgttggcgg gtgtcggggc
     6061 gcagccatga cccagtcacg tagcgatagc ggagtgtata ctggcttaac tatgcggcat
     6121 cagagcagat tgtactgaga gtgcaccata tgcggtgtga aataccgcac agatgcgtaa
     6181 ggagaaaata ccgcatcagg cgctcttccg cttcctcgct cactgactcg ctgcgctcgg
     6241 tcgttcggct gcggcgagcg gtatcagctc actcaaaggc ggtaatacgg ttatccacag
     6301 aatcagggga taacgcagga aagaacatgt gagcaaaagg ccagcaaaag gccaggaacc
     6361 gtaaaaaggc cgcgttgctg gcgtttttcc ataggctccg cccccctgac gagcatcaca
     6421 aaaatcgacg ctcaagtcag aggtggcgaa acccgacagg actataaaga taccaggcgt
     6481 ttccccctgg aagctccctc gtgcgctctc ctgttccgac cctgccgctt accggatacc
     6541 tgtccgcctt tctcccttcg ggaagcgtgg cgctttctca tagctcacgc tgtaggtatc
     6601 tcagttcggt gtaggtcgtt cgctccaagc tgggctgtgt gcacgaaccc cccgttcagc
     6661 ccgaccgctg cgccttatcc ggtaactatc gtcttgagtc caacccggta agacacgact
     6721 tatcgccact ggcagcagcc actggtaaca ggattagcag agcgaggtat gtaggcggtg
     6781 ctacagagtt cttgaagtgg tggcctaact acggctacac tagaaggaca gtatttggta
     6841 tctgcgctct gctgaagcca gttaccttcg gaaaaagagt tggtagctct tgatccggca
     6901 aacaaaccac cgctggtagc ggtggttttt ttgtttgcaa gcagcagatt acgcgcagaa
     6961 aaaaaggatc tcaagaagat cctttgatct tttctacggg gtctgacgct cagtggaacg
     7021 aaaactcacg ttaagggctg atgaatcccc taatgatttt ggtaaaaatc attaagttaa
     7081 ggtggataca catcttgtca tatgatcaaa tggtttcgcg aaaaatcaat aatcagacaa
     7141 caagatgtgc gaactcgata ttttacacga ctctctttac caattctgcc ccgaattaca
     7201 cttaaaacga ctcaacagct taacgttggc ttgccacgcc ttacttgact gtaaaactct
     7261 cactcttacc gaacttggcc gtaacctgcc aaccaaagcg agaacaaaac ataacatcaa
     7321 acgaatcgac cgattgttag gtaatcgtca cctccacaaa gagcgactcg ctgtataccg
     7381 ttggcatgct agctttatct gttcgggcaa tacgatgccc attgtacttg ttgactggtc
     7441 tgatattcgt gagcaaaaac gacttatggt attgcgagct tcagtcgcac tacacggtcg
     7501 ttctgttact ctttatgaga aagcgttccc gctttcagag caatgttcaa agaaagctca
     7561 tgaccaattt ctagccgacc ttgcgagcat tctaccgagt aacaccacac cgctcattgt
     7621 cagtgatgct ggctttaaag tgccatggta taaatccgtt gagaagctgg gttggtactg
     7681 gttaagtcga gtaagaggaa aagtacaata tgcagaccta ggagcggaaa actggaaacc
     7741 tatcagcaac ttacatgata tgtcatctag tcactcaaag actttaggct ataagaggct
     7801 gactaaaagc aatccaatct catgccaaat tctattgtat aaatctcgct ctaaaggccg
     7861 aaaaaatcag cgctcgacac ggactcattg tcaccacccg tcacctaaaa tctactcagc
     7921 gtcggcaaag gagccatggg ttctagcaac taacttacct gttgaaattc gaacacccaa
     7981 acaacttgtt aatatctatt cgaagcgaat gcagattgaa gaaaccttcc gagacttgaa
     8041 aagtcctgcc tacggactag gcctacgcca tagccgaacg agcagctcag agcgttttga
     8101 tatcatgctg ctaatcgccc tgatgcttca actaacatgt tggcttgcgg gcgttcatgc
     8161 tcagaaacaa ggttgggaca agcacttcca ggctaacaca gtcagaaatc gaaacgtact
     8221 ctcaacagtt cgcttaggca tggaagtttt gcggcattct ggctacacaa taacaaggga
     8281 agacttactc gtggctgcaa ccctactagc tcaaaattta ttcacacatg gttacgcttt
     8341 ggggaaatta tgaggggatc tctcagcgtt aagggatttt ggtcatgcat tctaggtact
     8401 aaaacaattc atccagtaaa atataatatt ttattttctc ccaatcaggc ttgatcccca
     8461 gtaagtcaaa aaatagctcg acatactgtt cttccccgat atcctccctg atcgaccgga
     8521 cgcagaaggc aatgtcatac cacttgtccg ccctgccgct tctcccaaga tcaataaagc
     8581 cacttacttt gccatctttc acaaagatgt tgctgtctcc caggtcgccg tgggaaaaga
     8641 caagttcctc ttcgggcttt tccgtcttta aaaaatcata cagctcgcgc ggatctttaa
     8701 atggagtgtc ttcttcccag ttttcgcaat ccacatcggc cagatcgtta ttcagtaagt
     8761 aatccaattc ggctaagcgg ctgtctaagc tattcgtata gggacaatcc gatatgtcga
     8821 tggagtgaaa gagcctgatg cactccgcat acagctcgat aatcttttca gggctttgtt
     8881 catcttcata ctcttccgag caaaggacgc catcggcctc actcatgagc agattgctcc
     8941 agccatcatg ccgttcaaag tgcaggacct ttggaacagg cagctttcct tccagccata
     9001 gcatcatgtc cttttcccgt tccacatcat aggtggtccc tttataccgg ctgtccgtca
     9061 tttttaaata taggttttca ttttctccca ccagcttata taccttagca ggagacattc
     9121 cttccgtatc ttttacgcag cggtattttt cgatcagttt tttcaattcc ggtgatattc
     9181 tcattttagc catttattat ttccttcctc ttttctacag tatttaaaga taccccaaga
     9241 agctaattat aacaagacga actccaattc actgttcctt gcattctaaa accttaaata
     9301 ccagaaaaca gctttttcaa agttgttttc aaagttggcg tataacatag tatcgacgga
     9361 gccgattttg aaaccgcggt tagttttgct ggccgcatct tctcaaatat gcttcccagc
     9421 ctgcttttct gtaacgttca ccctctacct tagcatccct tccctttgca aatagtcctc
     9481 ttccaacaat aataatgtca gatcctgtag agaccacatc atccacggtt ctatactgtt
     9541 gacccaatgc gtctcccttg tcatctaaac ccacaccggg tgtcataatc aaccaatcgt
     9601 aaccttcatc tcttccaccc atgtctcttt gagcaataaa gccgataaca aaatctttgt
     9661 cgctcttcgc aatgtcaaca gtacccttag tatattctcc agtagatagg gagcccttgc
     9721 atgacaattc tgctaacatc aaaaggcctc taggttcctt tgttacttct tctgccgcct
     9781 gcttcaaacc gctaacaata cctgggccca ccacaccgtg tgcattcgta atgtctgccc
     9841 attctgctat tctgtataca cccgcagagt actgcaattt gactgtatta ccaatgtcag
     9901 caaattttct gtcttcgaag agtaaaaaat tgtacttggc ggataatgcc tttagcggct
     9961 taactgtgcc ctccatggaa aaatcagtca agatatccac atgtgttttt agtaaacaaa
    10021 ttttgggacc taatgcttca actaactcca gtaattcctt ggtggtacga acatccaatg
    10081 aagcacacaa gtttgtttgc ttttcgtgca tgatattaaa tagcttggca gcaacaggac
    10141 taggatgagt agcagcacgt tccttatatg tagctttcga catgatttat cttcgtttcc
    10201 tgcaggtttt tgttctgtgc agttgggtta agaatactgg gcaatttcat gtttcttcaa
    10261 cactacatat gcgtatatat accaatctaa gtctgtgctc cttccttcgt tcttccttct
    10321 gttcggagat taccgaatca aaaaaatttc aaggaaaccg aaatcaaaaa aaagaataaa
    10381 aaaaaaatga tgaattgaaa agctagctta tcgatgataa gctgtcaaac atgagaatta
    10441 attccacgga ctatagacta tacctagtat actccgtcta ctgtacgata cacttccgct
    10501 caggtccttg tcctttaacg aggccttacc actcttttgt tactctattg atccagctca
    10561 gcaaaggcag tgtgatctaa gattctattc gcgatgtagt aaaactagct agaccgagaa
    10621 agagactaga aatgcaaaag gcacttctac aatggctgcc atcattatta tccgatgtga
    10681 cgctgcagct tctcaatgat attcgaatac gctttgagga gatacagcct aatatccgac
    10741 aaactgtttt acagatttac gatcgtactt gttacccatc attgaatttt gaacatccga
    10801 acctgggagt tttccctgaa acagatagta tatttgaacc tgtataataa tatatagtct
    10861 agcgctttac ggaagacaat gtatgtattt cggttcctgg agaaactatt gcatctattg
    10921 cataggtaat cttgcacgtc gcatccccgg ttcattttct gcgtttccat cttgcacttc
    10981 aatagcatat ctttgttaac gaagcatctg tgcttcattt tgtagaacaa aaatgcaacg
    11041 cgagagcgct aatttttcaa acaaagaatc tgagctgcat ttttacagaa cagaaatgca
    11101 acgcgaaagc gctattttac caacgaagaa tctgtgcttc atttttgtaa aacaaaaatg
    11161 caacgcgaga gcgctaattt ttcaaacaaa gaatctgagc tgcattttta cagaacagaa
    11221 atgcaacgcg agagcgctat tttaccaaca aagaatctat acttcttttt tgttctacaa
    11281 aaatgcatcc cgagagcgct atttttctaa caaagcatct tagattactt tttttctcct
    11341 ttgtgcgctc tataatgcag tctcttgata actttttgca ctgtaggtcc gttaaggtta
    11401 gaagaaggct actttggtgt ctattttctc ttccataaaa aaagcctgac tccacttccc
    11461 gcgtttactg attactagcg aagctgcggg tgcatttttt caagataaag gcatccccga
    11521 ttatattcta taccgatgtg gattgcgcat actttgtgaa cagaaagtga tagcgttgat
    11581 gattcttcat tggtcagaaa attatgaacg gtttcttcta ttttgtctct atatactacg
    11641 tataggaaat gtttacattt tcgtattgtt ttcgattcac tctatgaata gttcttacta
    11701 caattttttt gtctaaagag taatactaga gataaacata aaaaatgtag aggtcgagtt
    11761 tagatgcaag ttcaaggagc gaaaggtgga tgggtaggtt atatagggat atagcacaga
    11821 gatatatagc aaagagatac ttttgagcaa tgtttgtgga agcgccgcgg tgatcacagg
    11881 cagcaacgct ctgtcatcgt tacaatcaac atgctaccct ccgcgagatc atccgtgttt
    11941 caaacccggc agcttagttg ccgttcttcc gaatagcatc ggtaacatga gcaaagtctg
    12001 ccgccttaca acggctctcc cgctgacgcc gtcccggact gatgggctgc ctgtatcgag
    12061 tggtgatttt gtgccgagct gccggtcggg gagctgttgg ctggctgg
//
